>Addgene plasmid #147640 | pT7-EGFP-C1-HsNot8-C67EL71E_U | depositor full sequence | sequence record 290087 | Full Sequence
TAGTTATTAATAGTAATCAATTACGGGGTCATTAGTTCATAGCCCATATATGGAGTTCCGCGTTACATAA
CTTACGGTAAATGGCCCGCCTGGCTGACCGCCCAACGACCCCCGCCCATTGACGTCAATAATGACGTATG
TTCCCATAGTAACGCCAATAGGGACTTTCCATTGACGTCAATGGGTGGAGTATTTACGGTAAACTGCCCA
CTTGGCAGTACATCAAGTGTATCATATGCCAAGTACGCCCCCTATTGACGTCAATGACGGTAAATGGCCC
GCCTGGCATTATGCCCAGTACATGACCTTATGGGACTTTCCTACTTGGCAGTACATCTACGTATTAGTCA
TCGCTATTACCATGGTGATGCGGTTTTGGCAGTACATCAATGGGCGTGGATAGCGGTTTGACTCACGGGG
ATTTCCAAGTCTCCACCCCATTGACGTCAATGGGAGTTTGTTTTGGCACCAAAATCAACGGGACTTTCCA
AAATGTCGTAACAACTCCGCCCCATTGACGCAAATGGGCGGTAGGCGTGTACGGTGGGAGGTCTATATAA
GCAGAGCTCTCTGGCTAACTAGAGAACCCACTGCTTACTGGCTTATCGAAATTAATACGACTCACTATAG
GGAGACCCAAGCTCTAGCGCTACCGGTCGCCACCATGGTGAGCAAGGGCGAGGAGCTGTTCACCGGGGTG
GTGCCCATCCTGGTCGAGCTGGACGGCGACGTAAACGGCCACAAGTTCAGCGTGTCCGGCGAGGGCGAGG
GCGATGCCACCTACGGCAAGCTGACCCTGAAGTTCATCTGCACCACCGGCAAGCTGCCCGTGCCCTGGCC
CACCCTCGTGACCACCCTGACCTACGGCGTGCAGTGCTTCAGCCGCTACCCCGACCACATGAAGCAGCAC
GACTTCTTCAAGTCCGCCATGCCCGAAGGCTACGTCCAGGAGCGCACCATCTTCTTCAAGGACGACGGCA
ACTACAAGACCCGCGCCGAGGTGAAGTTCGAGGGCGACACCCTGGTGAACCGCATCGAGCTGAAGGGCAT
CGACTTCAAGGAGGACGGCAACATCCTGGGGCACAAGCTGGAGTACAACTACAACAGCCACAACGTCTAT
ATCATGGCCGACAAGCAGAAGAACGGCATCAAGGTGAACTTCAAGATCCGCCACAACATCGAGGACGGCA
GCGTGCAGCTCGCCGACCACTACCAGCAGAACACCCCCATCGGCGACGGCCCCGTGCTGCTGCCCGACAA
CCACTACCTGAGCACCCAGTCCGCCCTGAGCAAAGACCCCAACGAGAAGCGCGATCACATGGTCCTGCTG
GAGTTCGTGACCGCCGCCGGGATCACTCTCGGCATGGACGAGCTGTACAAGTCCGGACTCAGATCTCGAG
CTCAAGCTTCGAATTCTGCAGTCGACGGTACCGCGGGCCCTGCAGCACTTGTGGAGAATAGCCAGGTTAT
CTGTGAAGTGTGGGCCAGTAATCTAGAAGAAGAGATGAGGAAGATCCGAGAAATCGTGCTCAGTTACAGT
TATATTGCCATGGACACAGAATTTCCAGGTGTTGTGGTGCGACCAATTGGTGAATTTCGTAGTTCCATAG
ATTACCAATATCAGCTTCTGCGGGAGAATGTTGACGAATTAAAAATTATCCAGCTGGGCCTTACATTCAC
AAATGAGAAGGGAGAGTATCCTTCTGGAATCAATACTTGGCAGTTCAATTTCAAATTTAACCTTACAGAG
GACATGTACTCCCAGGATTCCATAGATCTCCTTGCTAACTCAGGACTACAGTTTCAGAAGCATGAAGAGG
AAGGGATTGACACACTGCACTTTGCAGAGCTGCTTATGACATCAGGAGTGGTTCTCTGTGACAATGTCAA
ATGGCTTTCATTTCATAGTGGCTATGATTTTGGCTATATGGTAAAGTTGCTTACAGATTCTCGTTTGCCA
GAAGAGGAACATGAATTCTTTCATATTCTGAACCTTTTCTTCCCATCCATTTATGATGTGAAATACCTGA
TGAAGAGCTGCAAAAATCTTAAGGGAGGTCTTCAGGAAGTTGCTGATCAGTTGGATTTGCAGAGGATTGG
AAGGCAGCACCAGGCAGGCTCAGACTCACTGCTGACAGGAATGGCTTTCTTTAGGATGAAAGAGTTGTTT
TTTGAGGACAGCATTGATGATGCCAAGTACTGTGGGCGGCTCTATGGCTTAGGCACAGGAGTGGCCCAGA
AGCAGAATGAGGATGTGGACTCTGCCCAGGAGAAGATGAGCATCCTGGCGATTATCAACAACATGCAGCA
GTGAGGATCCACCGGATCTAGATAACTGATCATAATCAGCCATACCACATTTGTAGAGGTTTTACTTGCT
TTAAAAAACCTCCCACACCTCCCCCTGAACCTGAAACATAAAATGAATGCAATTGTTGTTGTTAACTTGT
TTATTGCAGCTTATAATGGTTACAAATAAAGCAATAGCATCACAAATTTCACAAATAAAGCATTTTTTTC
ACTGCATTCTAGTTGTGGTTTGTCCAAACTCATCAATGTATCTTAACGCGTAAATTGTAAGCGTTAATAT
TTTGTTAAAATTCGCGTTAAATTTTTGTTAAATCAGCTCATTTTTTAACCAATAGGCCGAAATCGGCAAA
ATCCCTTATAAATCAAAAGAATAGACCGAGATAGGGT
[37 nt withheld, positions 2698-2734]
AAAGAACGTGGACTCCAACGTCAAAGG
[49 nt withheld, positions 2762-2810]
T
[91 nt withheld, positions 2812-2902]
G
[124 nt withheld, positions 2904-3027]
CAGGTGGCACTTTTCGGGGAAATGTGCGCGGAACCCCTATTTGTTTATTTTTCTAAATACATTCAAATAT
GTATCCGCTCATGAGACAATAACCCTGATAAATGCTTCAATAATATTGAAAAAGGAAGAGTCCTGAGGCG
GAAAGAACCAGCTGTGGAATGTGTGTCAGTTAGGGTGTGGAAAGTCCCCAGGCTCCCCAGCAGGCAGAAG
TATGCAAAGCATGCATCTCAATTAGTCAGCAACCAGGTGTGGAAAGTCCCCAGGCTCCCCAGCAGGCAGA
AGTATGCAAAGCATGCATCTCAATTAGTCAGCAACCATAGTCCCGCCCCTAACTCCGCCCATCCCGCCCC
TAACTCCGCCCAGTTCCGCCCATTCTCCGCCCCATGGCTGACTAATTTTTTTTATTTATGCAGAGGCCGA
GGCCGCCTCGGCCTCTGAGCTATTCCAGAAGTAGTGAGGAGGCTTTTTTGGAGGCCTAGGCTTTTGCAAA
GATCGATCAAGAGACAGGATGAGGATCGTTTCGCATGATTGAACAAGATGGATTGCACGCAGGTTCTCCG
GCCGCTTGGGTGGAGAGGCTATTCGGCTATGACTGGGCACAACAGACAATCGGCTGCTCTGATGCCGCCG
TGTTCCGGCTGTCAGCGCAGGGGCGCCCGGTTCTTTTTGTCAAGACCGACCTGTCCGGTGCCCTGAATGA
ACTGCAAGACGAGGCAGCGCGGCTATCGTGGCTGGCCACGACGGGCGTTCCTTGCGCAGCTGTGCTCGAC
GTTGTCACTGAAGCGGGAAGGGACTGGCTGCTATTGGGCGAAGTGCCGGGGCAGGATCTCCTGTCATCTC
ACCTTGCTCCTGCCGAGAAAGTATCCATCATGGCTGATGCAATGCGGCGGCTGCATACGCTTGATCCGGC
TACCTGCCCATTCGACCACCAAGCGAAACATCGCATCGAGCGAGCACGTACTCGGATGGAAGCCGGTCTT
GTCGATCAGGATGATCTGGACGAAGAGCATCAGGGGCTCGCGCCAGCCGAACTGTTCGCCAGGCTCAAGG
CGAGCATGCCCGACGGCGAGGATCTCGTCGTGACCCATGGCGATGCCTGCTTGCCGAATATCATGGTGGA
AAATGGCCGCTTTTCTGGATTCATCGACTGTGGCCGGCTGGGTGTGGCGGACCGCTATCAGGACATAGCG
TTGGCTACCCGTGATATTGCTGAAGAGCTTGGCGGCGAATGGGCTGACCGCTTCCTCGTGCTTTACGGTA
TCGCCGCTCCCGATTCGCAGCGCATCGCCTTCTATCGCCTTCTTGACGAGTTCTTCTGAGCGGGACTCTG
GGGTTCGAAATGACCGACCAAGCGACGCCCAACCTGCCATCACGAGATTTCGATTCCACCGCCGCCTTCT
ATGAAAGGTTGGGCTTCGGAATCGTTTTCCGGGACGCCGGCTGGATGATCCTCCAGCGCGGGGATCTCAT
GCTGGAGTTCTTCGCCCACCCTAGGGGGAGGCTAACTGAAACACGGAAGGAGACAATACCGGAAGGAACC
CGCGCTATGACGGCAATAAAAAGACAGAATAAAACGCACGGTGTTGGGTCGTTTGTTCATAAACGCGGGG
TTCGGTCCCAGGGCTGGCACTCTGTCGATACCCCACCGAGACCCCATTGGGGCCAATACGCCCGCGTTTC
TTCCTTTTCCCCACCCCACCCCCCAAGTTCGGGTGAAGGCCCAGGGCTCGCAGCCAACGTCGGGGCGGCA
GGCCCTGCCATAGCCTCAGGTTACTCATATATACTTTAGATTGATTTAAAACTTCATTTTTAATTTAAAA
GGATCTAGGTGAAGATCCTTTTTGATAATCTCATGACCAAAATCCCTTAACGTGAGTTTTCGTTCCACTG
AGCGTCAGACCCCGTAGAAAAGATCAAAGGATCTTCTTGAGATCCTTTTTTTCTGCGCGTAATCTGCTGC
TTGCAAACAAAAAAACCACCGCTACCAGCGGTGGTTTGTTTGCCGGATCAAGAGCTACCAACTCTTTTTC
CGAAGGTAACTGGCTTCAGCAGAGCGCAGATACCAAATACTGTCCTTCTAGTGTAGCCGTAGTTAGGCCA
CCACTTCAAGAACTCTGTAGCACCGCCTACATACCTCGCTCTGCTAATCCTGTTACCAGTGGCTGCTGCC
AGTGGCGATAAGTCGTGTCTTACCGGGTTGGACTCAAGACGATAGTTACCGGATAAGGCGCAGCGGTCGG
GCTGAACGGGGGGTTCGTGCACACAGCCCAGCTTGGAGCGAACGACCTACACCGAACTGAGATACCTACA
GCGTGAGCTATGAGAAAGCGCCACGCTTCCCGAAGGGAGAAAGGCGGACAGGTATCCGGTAAGCGGCAGG
GTCGGAACAGGAGAGCGCACGAGGGAGCTTCCAGGGGGAAACGCCTGGTATCTTTATAGTCCTGTCGGGT
TTCGCCACCTCTGACTTGAGCGTCGATTTTTGTGATGCTCGTCAGGGGGGCGGAGCCTATGGAAAAACGC
CAGCAACGCGGCCTTTTTACGGTTCCTGGCCTTTTGCTGGCCTTTTGCTCACATGTTCTTTCCTGCGTTA
TCCCCTGATTCTGTGGATAACCGTATTACCGCCATGCAT
Features (pLannotate 1.2.2; 17 found; start..end, strand, type, name):
     61..364     +  enhancer       CMV enhancer: human cytomegalovirus immediate early enhancer
    365..568     +  promoter       CMV promoter: human cytomegalovirus (CMV) immediate early promoter
    564..597     +  LTR            5' LTR (truncated) (fragment): truncated 5' long terminal repeat (LTR) from HIV-1
    613..631     +  promoter       T7 promoter: promoter for bacteriophage T7 RNA polymerase
    665..1381    +  CDS            EGFP: EGFP is a basic (constitutively fluorescent) green fluorescent protein published in 1996, derived from Aequorea victoria. It is reported to be a rapidly-maturing weak dimer with moderate acid sensitivity.
   1382..1440    +  misc_feature   MCS (fragment): multiple cloning site
   1439..2311    +  CDS            CNOT8: CNOT8_HUMAN - Also known as CALIF, POP2. Experimental evidence at protein level: Swiss-Prot protein existence level 1. Has 3'-5' poly(A) exoribonuclease activity for synthetic poly(A) RNA substrate. Its function seems to be partially redundant with that of CNOT7. Catalytic component of the CCR4-NOT complex which is linked to various cellular processes including bulk mRNA degradation, miRNA-mediated repression, translational repression during translational initiation and general transcription regulation. During miRNA-mediated repression the complex seems also to act as translational repressor d
   2337..2421    +  CDS            large T antigen (fragment): large T antigen from SV40 (simian virus 40)
   2444..2565    +  polyA_signal   SV40 poly(A) signal: SV40 polyadenylation signal
   2599..3027    -  rep_origin     f1 ori (sequence partly withheld): f1 bacteriophage origin of replication; arrow indicates direction of (+) strand synthesis
   3054..3158    +  promoter       AmpR promoter: bla
   3160..3517    +  promoter       SV40 promoter: SV40 enhancer and early promoter
   3552..4346    +  CDS            NeoR/KanR: aminoglycoside phosphotransferase from Tn5; aph(3')-II (or nptII); confers resistance to neomycin, kanamycin, and G418 (Geneticin®)
   4367..4519    +  CDS            ble (fragment): BLE_KLEPN - Experimental evidence at protein level: Swiss-Prot protein existence level 1. Binding protein with a strong affinity to the bleomycin family of antibiotics. Binds to CL990; an antimitotic-antibiotic compound. From Klebsiella pneumoniae.
   4578..4625    +  polyA_signal   HSV TK poly(A) signal: herpes simplex virus thymidine kinase polyadenylation signal (Cole and Stacy, 1985)
   4716..4732    -  polyA_signal   bGH poly(A) signal (fragment): bovine growth hormone polyadenylation signal
   4954..5542    +  rep_origin     ori: high-copy-number ColE1/pMB1/pBR322/pUC origin of replication
