[The description below was written by a language model from this plasmid's Addgene catalogue record and pLannotate feature annotations shown in this document.]
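Description:
pT7-EGFP-C1-HsNot8-C67EL71E_U is a mammalian expression plasmid of about 5.7 kb that produces human CNOT8 (also called CAF1, CALIF or POP2) carrying the C67E and L71E substitutions as a fusion to the C-terminus of EGFP. The catalogue lists the backbone as unknown, but the name and feature layout match an EGFP-C1-type vector into which a T7 promoter has been added. The CMV immediate early enhancer and promoter drive transcription in mammalian cells. The bacteriophage T7 promoter sits just upstream of the EGFP coding sequence, so it could also support T7 polymerase-driven transcription of the same fusion. EGFP is followed by a remnant of the multiple cloning site, then the CNOT8 open reading frame, and the transcript ends at an SV40 polyadenylation signal.

The plasmid replicates in E. coli at high copy from a ColE1/pUC-type origin and also carries an f1 origin. A single NeoR/KanR cassette (Tn5 aminoglycoside phosphotransferase) has a bacterial bla promoter and the SV40 enhancer/early promoter in tandem upstream and an HSV TK polyadenylation signal downstream. It therefore confers kanamycin resistance in bacteria and can confer G418 resistance in mammalian cells. The short HIV-1 LTR, large T antigen, ble and bGH poly(A) fragments in the annotation are probably incidental sequence matches rather than functional elements.

CNOT8 is a catalytic 3'-5' poly(A) exoribonuclease subunit of the CCR4-NOT complex, which acts in bulk mRNA degradation and miRNA-mediated repression. The record does not state what the two substitutions are meant to do. The insert is based on the human reference transcript, and the depositor sequence may be theoretical rather than fully verified. The GFP tag allows the mutant protein to be visualised or detected in transfected cells.
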