Addgene plasmid #147640: pT7-EGFP-C1-HsNot8-C67EL71E_U
Purpose: Mammalian Expression of HsNot8-C67EL71E
Depositing lab: Elisa Izaurralde. Depositing organization: Max Planck Institute for Developmental Biology.
Backbone
  Vector backbone: Unknown
  Vector type: Mammalian Expression
Growth in bacteria
  Bacterial resistance: Kanamycin, 50 μg/mL
  Growth temperature: 37°C
  Growth strain: DH5alpha
  Copy number: High Copy
Gene/Insert
  Gene/Insert name: HsNot8-C67EL71E (alt names: CAF1; CALIF, hCAF1, POP2, CNOT8)
  Species: H. sapiens (human)
  Entrez Gene: CNOT8 (a.k.a. CAF1, CALIF, Caf1b, POP2, hCAF1)
  Cloning method: Unknown
Terms and licenses: Academic/Nonprofit Terms; Industry Terms: Not Available to Industry
Depositor comments: sequence based on NCBI:NM_004779.4. Plasmids from this collection were made available to the research community and donated after the lab closed. Please note that the sequence provided by the depositing laboratory may be theoretical/predicted or based on Sanger sequencing results. There may be discrepancies between sequencing results obtained by Addgene and the depositor sequence. If an Addgene verified sequence is not available, please contact before placing your order to request that our lab fully sequence the plasmid.
How to cite: pT7-EGFP-C1-HsNot8-C67EL71E_U was a gift from Elisa Izaurralde (Addgene plasmid # 147640 ; http://n2t.net/addgene:147640 ; RRID:Addgene_147640)
